>Addgene plasmid #97402 | PEP116E | addgene full sequence | sequence record 192950 | Addgene NGS Result
CTAGCCACCACCACCACCACCACGTGTGAATTACAGGTGACCAGCTCGAATTTCCCCGATCGTTCAAACA
TTTGGCAATAAAGTTTCTTAAGATTGAATCCTGTTGCCGGTCTTGCGATGATTATCATATAATTTCTGTT
GAATTACGTTAAGCATGTAATAATTAACATGTAATGCATGACGTTATTTATGAGATGGGTTTTTATGATT
AGAGTCCCGCAATTATACATTTAATACGCGATAGAAAACAAAATATAGCGCGCAAACTAGGATAAATTAT
CGCGCGCGGTGTCATCTATGTTACTAGATCGGGAATTAAACTATCAGTGTTTGACAGGATATATTGGCGG
GTAAACCTAAGAGAAAAGAGCGTTTATTAGAATAATCGGATATTTAAAAGGGCGTGAAAAGGTTTATCCG
TTCGTCCATTTGTATGTGCATGCCAACCACAGGGTTCCCCTCGGGATCAAAGTACTTTGATCCAACCCCT
CCGCTGCTATAGTGCAGTCGGCTTCTGACGTTCAGTGCAGCCGTCTTCTGAAAACGACATGTCGCACAAG
TCCTAAGTTACGCGACAGGCTGCCGCCCTGCCCTTTTCCTGGCGTTTTCTTGTCGCGTGTTTTAGTCGCA
TAAAGTAGAATACTTGCGACTAGAACCGGAGACATTACGCCATGAACAAGAGCGCCGCCGCTGGCCTGCT
GGGCTATGCCCGCGTCAGCACCGACGACCAGGACTTGACCAACCAACGGGCCGAACTGCACGCGGCCGGC
TGCACCAAGCTGTTTTCCGAGAAGATCACCGGCACCAGGCGCGACCGCCCGGAGCTGGCCAGGATGCTTG
ACCACCTACGCCCTGGCGACGTTGTGACAGTGACCAGGCTAGACCGCCTGGCCCGCAGCACCCGCGACCT
ACTGGACATTGCCGAGCGCATCCAGGAGGCCGGCGCGGGCCTGCGTAGCCTGGCAGAGCCGTGGGCCGAC
ACCACCACGCCGGCCGGCCGCATGGTGTTGACCGTGTTCGCCGGCATTGCCGAGTTCGAGCGTTCCCTAA
TCATCGACCGCACCCGGAGCGGGCGCGAGGCCGCCAAGGCCCGAGGCGTGAAGTTTGGCCCCCGCCCTAC
CCTCACCCCGGCACAGATCGCGCACGCCCGCGAGCTGATCGACCAGGAAGGCCGCACCGTGAAAGAGGCG
GCTGCACTGCTTGGCGTGCATCGCTCGACCCTGTACCGCGCACTTGAGCGCAGCGAGGAAGTGACGCCCA
CCGAGGCCAGGCGGCGCGGTGCCTTCCGTGAGGACGCATTGACCGAGGCCGACGCCCTGGCGGCCGCCGA
GAATGAACGCCAAGAGGAACAAGCATGAAACCGCACCAGGACGGCCAGGACGAACCGTTTTTCATTACCG
AAGAGATCGAGGCGGAGATGATCGCGGCCGGGTACGTGTTCGAGCCGCCCGCGCACGTCTCAACCGTGCG
GCTGCATGAAATCCTGGCCGGTTTGTCTGATGCCAAGCTGGCGGCCTGGCCGGCCAGCTTGGCCGCTGAA
GAAACCGAGCGCCGCCGTCTAAAAAGGTGATGTGTATTTGAGTAAAACAGCTTGCGTCATGCGGTCGCTG
CGTATATGATGCGATGAGTAAATAAACAAATACGCAAGGGGAACGCATGAAGGTTATCGCTGTACTTAAC
CAGAAAGGCGGGTCAGGCAAGACGACCATCGCAACCCATCTAGCCCGCGCCCTGCAACTCGCCGGGGCCG
ATGTTCTGTTAGTCGATTCCGATCCCCAGGGCAGTGCCCGCGATTGGGCGGCCGTGCGGGAAGATCAACC
GCTAACCGTTGTCGGCATCGACCGCCCGACGATTGACCGCGACGTGAAGGCCATCGGCCGGCGCGACTTC
GTAGTGATCGACGGAGCGCCCCAGGCGGCGGACTTGGCTGTGTCCGCGATCAAGGCAGCCGACTTCGTGC
TGATTCCGGTGCAGCCAAGCCCTTACGACATATGGGCCACCGCCGACCTGGTGGAGCTGGTTAAGCAGCG
CATTGAGGTCACGGATGGAAGGCTACAAGCGGCCTTTGTCGTGTCGCGGGCGATCAAAGGCACGCGCATC
GGCGGTGAGGTTGCCGAGGCGCTGGCCGGGTACGAGCTGCCCATTCTTGAGTCCCGTATCACGCAGCGCG
TGAGCTACCCAGGCACTGCCGCCGCCGGCACAACCGTTCTTGAATCAGAACCCGAGGGCGACGCTGCCCG
CGAGGTCCAGGCGCTGGCCGCTGAAATTAAATCAAAACTCATTTGAGTTAATGAGGTAAAGAGAAAATGA
GCAAAAGCACAAACACGCTAAGTGCCGGCCGTCCGAGCGCACGCAGCAGCAAGGCTGCAACGTTGGCCAG
CCTGGCAGACACGCCAGCCATGAAGCGGGTCAACTTTCAGTTGCCGGCGGAGGATCACACCAAGCTGAAG
ATGTACGCGGTACGCCAAGGCAAGACCATTACCGAGCTGCTATCTGAATACATCGCGCAGCTACCAGAGT
AAATGAGCAAATGAATAAATGAGTAGATGAATTTTAGCGGCTAAAGGAGGCGGCATGGAAAATCAAGAAC
AACCAGGCACCGACGCCGTGGAATGCCCCATGTGTGGAGGAACGGGCGGTTGGCCAGGCGTAAGCGGCTG
GGTTGCCTGCCGGCCCTGCAATGGCACTGGAACCCCCAAGCCCGAGGAATCGGCGTGAGCGGTCGCAAAC
CATCCGGCCCGGTACAAATCGGCGCGGCGCTGGGTGATGACCTGGTGGAGAAGTTGAAGGCCGCGCAGGC
CGCCCAGCGGCAACGCATCGAGGCAGAAGCACGCCCCGGTGAATCGTGGCAAGCGGCCGCTGATCGAATC
CGCAAAGAATCCCGGCAACCGCCGGCAGCCGGTGCGCCGTCGATTAGGAAGCCGCCCAAGGGCGACGAGC
AACCAGATTTTTTCGTTCCGATGCTCTATGACGTGGGCACCCGCGATAGTCGCAGCATCATGGACGTGGC
CGTTTTCCGTCTGTCGAAGCGTGACCGACGAGCTGGCGAGGTGATCCGCTACGAGCTTCCAGACGGGCAC
GTAGAGGTTTCCGCAGGGCCGGCCGGCATGGCCAGTGTGTGGGATTACGACCTGGTACTGATGGCGGTTT
CCCATCTAACCGAATCCATGAACCGATACCGGGAAGGGAAGGGAGACAAGCCCGGCCGCGTGTTCCGTCC
ACACGTTGCGGACGTACTCAAGTTCTGCCGGCGAGCCGATGGCGGAAAGCAGAAAGACGACCTGGTAGAA
ACCTGCATTCGGTTAAACACCACGCACGTTGCCATGCAGCGTACGAAGAAGGCCAAGAACGGCCGCCTGG
TGACGGTATCCGAGGGTGAAGCCTTGATTAGCCGCTACAAGATCGTAAAGAGCGAAACCGGGCGGCCGGA
GTACATCGAGATCGAGCTAGCTGATTGGATGTACCGCGAGATCACAGAAGGCAAGAACCCGGACGTGCTG
ACGGTTCACCCCGATTACTTTTTGATCGATCCCGGCATCGGCCGTTTTCTCTACCGCCTGGCACGCCGCG
CCGCAGGCAAGGCAGAAGCCAGATGGTTGTTCAAGACGATCTACGAACGCAGTGGCAGCGCCGGAGAGTT
CAAGAAGTTCTGTTTCACCGTGCGCAAGCTGATCGGGTCAAATGACCTGCCGGAGTACGATTTGAAGGAG
GAGGCGGGGCAGGCTGGCCCGATCCTAGTCATGCGCTACCGCAACCTGATCGAGGGCGAAGCATCCGCCG
GTTCCTAATGTACGGAGCAGATGCTAGGGCAAATTGCCCTAGCAGGGGAAAAAGGTCGAAAAGGTCTCTT
TCCTGTGGATAGCACGTACATTGGGAACCCAAAGCCGTACATTGGGAACCGGAACCCGTACATTGGGAAC
CCAAAGCCGTACATTGGGAACCGGTCACACATGTAAGTGACTGATATAAAAGAGAAAAAAGGCGATTTTT
CCGCCTAAAACTCTTTAAAACTTATTAAAACTCTTAAAACCCGCCTGGCCTGTGCATAACTGTCTGGCCA
GCGCACAGCCGAAGAGCTGCAAAAAGCGCCTACCCTTCGGTCGCTGCGCTCCCTACGCCCCGCCGCTTCG
CGTCGGCCTATCGCGGCCGCTGGCCGCTCAAAAATGGCTGGCCTACGGCCAGGCAATCTACCAGGGCGCG
GACAAGCCGCGCCGTCGCCACTCGACCGCCGGCGCCCACATCAAGGCACCCTGCCTCGCGCGTTTCGGTG
ATGACGGTGAAAACCTCTGACACATGCAGCTCCCGGAGACGGTCACAGCTTGTCTGTAAGCGGATGCCGG
GAGCAGACAAGCCCGTCAGGGCGCGTCAGCGGGTGTTGGCGGGTGTCGGGGCGCAGCCATGACCCAGTCA
CGTAGCGATAGCGGAGTGTATACTGGCTTAACTATGCGGCATCAGAGCAGATTGTACTGAGAGTGCACCA
TATGCGGTGTGAAATACCGCACAGATGCGTAAGGAGAAAATACCGCATCAGGCGCTCTTCCGCTTCCTCG
CTCACTGACTCGCTGCGCTCGGTCGTTCGGCTGCGGCGAGCGGTATCAGCTCACTCAAAGGCGGTAATAC
GGTTATCCACAGAATCAGGGGATAACGCAGGAAAGAACATGTGAGCAAAAGGCCAGCAAAAGGCCAGGAA
CCGTAAAAAGGCCGCGTTGCTGGCGTTTTTCCATAGGCTCCGCCCCCCTGACGAGCATCACAAAAATCGA
CGCTCAAGTCAGAGGTGGCGAAACCCGACAGGACTATAAAGATACCAGGCGTTTCCCCCTGGAAGCTCCC
TCGTGCGCTCTCCTGTTCCGACCCTGCCGCTTACCGGATACCTGTCCGCCTTTCTCCCTTCGGGAAGCGT
GGCGCTTTCTCATAGCTCACGCTGTAGGTATCTCAGTTCGGTGTAGGTCGTTCGCTCCAAGCTGGGCTGT
GTGCACGAACCCCCCGTTCAGCCCGACCGCTGCGCCTTATCCGGTAACTATCGTCTTGAGTCCAACCCGG
TAAGACACGACTTATCGCCACTGGCAGCAGCCACTGGTAACAGGATTAGCAGAGCGAGGTATGTAGGCGG
TGCTACAGAGTTCTTGAAGTGGTGGCCTAACTACGGCTACACTAGAAGGACAGTATTTGGTATCTGCGCT
CTGCTGAAGCCAGTTACCTTCGGAAAAAGAGTTGGTAGCTCTTGATCCGGCAAACAAACCACCGCTGGTA
GCGGTGGTTTTTTTGTTTGCAAGCAGCAGATTACGCGCAGAAAAAAAGGATCTCAAGAAGATCCTTTGAT
CTTTTCTACGGGGTCTGACGCTCAGTGGAACGAAAACTCACGTTAAGGGATTTTGGTCATGCATTCTAGG
TACTAAAACAATTCATCCAGTAAAATATAATATTTTATTTTCTCCCAATCAGGCTTGATCCCCAGTAAGT
CAAAAAATAGCTCGACATACTGTTCTTCCCCGATATCCTCCCTGATCGACCGGACGCAGAAGGCAATGTC
ATACCACTTGTCCGCCCTGCCGCTTCTCCCAAGATCAATAAAGCCACTTACTTTGCCATCTTTCACAAAG
ATGTTGCTGTCTCCCAGGTCGCCGTGGGAAAAGACAAGTTCCTCTTCGGGCTTTTCCGTCTTTAAAAAAT
CATACAGCTCGCGCGGATCTTTAAATGGAGTGTCTTCTTCCCAGTTTTCGCAATCCACATCGGCCAGATC
GTTATTCAGTAAGTAATCCAATTCGGCTAAGCGGCTGTCTAAGCTATTCGTATAGGGACAATCCGATATG
TCGATGGAGTGAAAGAGCCTGATGCACTCCGCATACAGCTCGATAATCTTTTCAGGGCTTTGTTCATCTT
CATACTCTTCCGAGCAAAGGACGCCATCGGCCTCACTCATGAGCAGATTGCTCCAGCCATCATGCCGTTC
AAAGTGCAGGACCTTTGGAACAGGCAGCTTTCCTTCCAGCCATAGCATCATGTCCTTTTCCCGTTCCACA
TCATAGGTGGTCCCTTTATACCGGCTGTCCGTCATTTTTAAATATAGGTTTTCATTTTCTCCCACCAGCT
TATATACCTTAGCAGGAGACATTCCTTCCGTATCTTTTACGCAGCGGTATTTTTCGATCAGTTTTTTCAA
TTCCGGTGATATTCTCATTTTAGCCATTTATTATTTCCTTCCTCTTTTCTACAGTATTTAAAGATACCCC
AAGAAGCTAATTATAACAAGACGAACTCCAATTCACTGTTCCTTGCATTCTAAAACCTTAAATACCAGAA
AACAGCTTTTTCAAAGTTGTTTTCAAAGTTGGCGTATAACATAGTATCGACGGAGCCGATTTTGAAACCG
CGGTGATCACAGGCAGCAACGCTCTGTCATCGTTACAATCAACATGCTACCCTCCGCGAGATCATCCGTG
TTTCAAACCCGGCAGCTTAGTTGCCGTTCTTCCGAATAGCATCGGTAACATGAGCAAAGTCTGCCGCCTT
ACAACGGCTCTCCCGCTGACGCCGTCCCGGACTGATGGGCTGCCTGTATCGAGTGGTGATTTTGTGCCGA
GCTGCCGGTCGGGGAGCTGTTGGCTGGCTGGTGGCAGGATATATTGTGGTGTAAACAAATTGACGCTTAG
ACAACTTAATAACACATTGCGGACGTTTTTAATGTACTGAATTAACGCCGAATTAATTCGGGGGATCTGG
ATTTTAGTACTGGATTTTGGTTTTAGGAATTAGAAATTTTATTGATAGAAGTATTTTACAAATACAAATA
CATACTAAGGGTTTCTTATATGCTCAACACATGAGCGAAACCCTATAGGAACCCTAATTCCCTTATCTGG
GAACTACTCACACATTATTATGGAGAAACTCGAGCTTGTCGATCGACAGATCCCGGTCGGCATCTACTCT
ATTTCTTTGCCCTCGGACGAGTGCTGGGGCGTCGGTTTCCACTATCGGCGAGTACTTCTACACAGCCATC
GGTCCAGACGGCCGCGCTTCTGCGGGCGATTTGTGTACGCCCGACAGTCCCGGCTCCGGATCGGACGATT
GCGTCGCATCGACCCTGCGCCCAAGCTGCATCATCGAAATTGCCGTCAACCAAGCTCTGATAGAGTTGGT
CAAGACCAATGCGGAGCATATACGCCCGGAGTCGTGGCGATCCTGCAAGCTCCGGATGCCTCCGCTCGAA
GTAGCGCGTCTGCTGCTCCATACAAGCCAACCACGGCCTCCAGAAGAAGATGTTGGCGACCTCGTATTGG
GAATCCCCGAACATCGCCTCGCTCCAGTCAATGACCGCTGTTATGCGGCCATTGTCCGTCAGGACATTGT
TGGAGCCGAAATCCGCGTGCACGAGGTGCCGGACTTCGGGGCAGTCCTCGGCCCAAAGCATCAGCTCATC
GAGAGCCTGCGCGACGGACGCACTGACGGTGTCGTCCATCACAGTTTGCCAGTGATACACATGGGGATCA
GCAATCGCGCATATGAAATCACGCCATGTAGTGTATTGACCGATTCCTTGCGGTCCGAATGGGCCGAACC
CGCTCGTCTGGCTAAGATCGGCCGCAGCGATCGCATCCATAGCCTCCGCGACCGGTTGTAGAACAGCGGG
CAGTTCGGTTTCAGGCAGGTCTTGCAACGTGACACCCTGTGAACGGCGGGAGATGCAATAGGTCAGGCTC
TCGCTAAACTCCCCAATGTCAAGCACTTCCGGAATCGGGAGCGCGGCCGATGCAAAGTGCCGATAAACAT
AACGATCTTTGTAGAAACCATCGGCGCAGCTATTTACCCGCAGGACATATCCACGCCCTCCTACATCGAA
GCTGAAAGCACGAGATTCTTCGCCCTCCGAGAGCTGCATCAGGTCGGAGACGCTGTCGAACTTTTCGATC
AGAAACTTCTCGACAGACGTCGCGGTGAGTTCAGGCTTTTTCATATCTCATTGCCCCCCGGATCTGCGAA
AGCTCGAGAGAGATAGATTTGTAGAGAGAGACTGGTGATTTCAGCGTGTCCTCTCCAAATGAAATGAACT
TCCTTATATAGAGGAAGGGTCTTGCGAAGGATAGTGGGATTGTGCGTCATCCCTTACGTCAGTGGAGATA
TCACATCAATCCACTTGCTTTGAAGACGTGGTTGGAACGTCTTCTTTTTCCACGATGCTCCTCGTGGGTG
GGGGTCCATCTTTGGGACCACTGTCGGCAGAGGCATCTTGAACGATAGCCTTTCCTTTATCGCAATGATG
GCATTTGTAGGTGCCACCTTCCTTTTCTACTGTCCTTTTGATGAAGTGACAGATAGCTGGGCAATGGAAT
CCGAGGAGGTTTCCCGATATTACCCTTTGTTGAAAAGTCTCAATAGCCCTTTGGTCTTCTGAGACTGTAT
CTTTGATATTCTTGGAGTAGACGAGAGTGTCGTGCTCCACCATGTTCACATCAATCCACTTGCTTTGAAG
ACGTGGTTGGAACGTCTTCTTTTTCCACGATGCTCCTCGTGGGTGGGGGTCCATCTTTGGGACCACTGTC
GGCAGAGGCATCTTGAACGATAGCCTTTCCTTTATCGCAATGATGGCATTTGTAGGTGCCACCTTCCTTT
TCTACTGTCCTTTTGATGAAGTGACAGATAGCTGGGCAATGGAATCCGAGGAGGTTTCCCGATATTACCC
TTTGTTGAAAAGTCTCAATAGCCCTTTGGTCTTCTGAGACTGTATCTTTGATATTCTTGGAGTAGACGAG
AGTGTCGTGCTCCACCATGTTGGGCCCGGCGCGCCGAATTCCCGGGGATCCGTCGAGGATCAGGATATTC
TTGTTTAAGATGTTGAACTCTATGGAGGTTTGTATGAACTGATGATCTAGGACCGGATAAGTTCCCTTCT
TCATAGCGAACTTATTCAAAGAATGTTTTGTGTATCATTCTTGTTACATTGTTATTAATGAAAAAATATT
ATTGGTCATTGGACTGAACACGAGTGTTAAATATGGACCAGGCCCCAAATAAGATCCATTGATATATGAA
TTAAATAACAAGAATAAATCGAGTCACCAAACCACTTGCCTTTTTTAACGAGACTTGTTCACCAACTTGA
TACAAAAGTCATTATCCTATGCAAATCAATAATCATACAAAAATATCCAATAACACTAAAAAATTAAAAG
AAATGGATAATTTCACAATATGTTATACGATAAAGAAGTTACTTTTCCAAGAAATTCACTGATTTTATAA
GCCCACTTGCATTAGATAAATGGCAAAAAAAAACAAAAAGGAAAAGAAATAAAGCACGAAGAATTCTAGA
AAATACGAAATACGCTTCAATGCAGTGGGACCCACGGTTCAATTATTGCCAATTTTCAGCTCCACCGTAT
ATTTAAAAAATAAAACGATAATGCTAAAAAAATATAAATCGTAACGATCGTTAAATCTCAACGGCTGGAT
CTTATGACGACCGTTAGAAATTGTGGTTGTCGACGAGTCAGTAATAAACGGCGTCAAAGTGGTTGCAGCC
GGCACACACGAGTCGTGTTTATCAACTCAAAGCACAAATACTTTTCCTCAACCTAAAAATAAGGCAATTA
GCCAAAAACAACTTTGCGTGTAAACAACGCTCAATACACGTGTCATTTTATTATTAGCTATTGCTTCACC
GCCTTAGCTTTCTCGTGACCTAGTCGTCCTCGTCTTTTCTTCTTCTTCTTCTATAAAACAATACCCAAAG
AGCTCTTCTTCTTCACAATTCAGATTTCAATTTCTCAAAATCTTAAAAACTTTCTCTCAATTCTCTCTAC
CGTGATCAAGGTAAATTTCTGTGTTCCTTATTCTCTCAAAATCTTCGATTTTGTTTTCGTTCGATCCCAA
TTTCGTATATGTTCTTTGGTTTAGATTCTGTTAATCTTAGATCGAAGACGATTTTCTGGGTTTGATCGTT
AGATATCATCTTAATTCTCGATTAGGGTTTCATAAATATCATCCGATTTGTTCAAATAATTTGAGTTTTG
TCGAATAATTACTCTTCGATTTGTGATTTCTATCTAGATCTGGTGTTAGTTTCTAGTTTGTGCGATCGAA
TTTGTCGATTAATCTGAGTTTTTCTGATTAACAGATGAAGCTTGTGGCAAAGGATGTGGAAGCCGTTCCC
GGAGAAGGATTTCAGACAAGAGACTATCAAGATCCGCCACCAGCTCCGTTTATTGATGGAGCGGAGCTAA
AGAAGTGGTCTTTCTACAGAGCAGTTATCGCAGAGTTCGTAGCCACTCTCCTCTTCTTATACATCACCGT
TTTGACAGTCATCGGTTACAAGATTCAGTCCGATACTGATGCCGGTGGCGTAGATTGCGGCGGAGTTGGA
ATCCTCGGTATCGCTTGGGCCTTTGGTGGTATGATCTTCATCCTCGTCTACTGCACCGCCGGTATCTCTG
GTGGTCACATTAACCCAGCGGTGACATTTGGGCTATTCTTGGCACGTAAAGTGTCGTTACCTAGGGCCCT
ATTGTACATAATCGCTCAGTGTTTGGGTGCGATTTGTGGAGTTGGTTTTGTCAAAGCCTTCCAAAGCTCT
TACTACACCCGTTACGGAGGTGGAGCCAACTCTCTAGCCGATGGCTACAGCACAGGGACCGGTCTAGCCG
CAGAGATCATTGGTACTTTCGTTCTTGTCTACACCGTCTTCTCTGCCACTGACCCCAAACGTAGTGCCAG
AGACTCCCACGTTCCGGTGTTGGCGCCACTTCCAATCGGATTTGCCGTGTTCATGGTACATTTGGCTACC
ATTCCCATTACCGGAACCGGAATTAACCCGGCAAGGAGTTTCGGAGCTGCCGTAATCTACAACAAGAGCA
AGCCATGGGATGACCACTGGATATTTTGGGTTGGACCATTCATTGGAGCTGCGATAGCTGCATTCTACCA
CCAATTCGTTCTAAGAGCTTCAGGTTCTAAGTCTCTTGGATCATTCAGAAGTGCTGCCAACGTCGGTACC
GTGAGCAAGGGCGAGGAGGATAACATGGCCATCATCAAGGAGTTCATGCGCTTCAAGGTGCACATGGAGG
GCTCCGTGAACGGCCACGAGTTCGAGATCGAGGGCGAGGGCGAGGGCCGCCCCTACGAGGGCACCCAGAC
CGCCAAGCTGAAGGTGACCAAGGGTGGCCCCCTGCCCTTCGCCTGGGACATCCTGTCCCCTCAGTTCATG
TACGGCTCCAAGGCCTACGTGAAGCACCCCGCCGACATCCCCGACTACTTGAAGCTGTCCTTCCCCGAGG
GCTTCAAGTGGGAGCGCGTGATGAACTTCGAGGACGGCGGCGTGGTGACCGTGACCCAGGACTCCTCCCT
GCAGGACGGCGAGTTCATCTACAAGGTGAAGCTGCGCGGCACCAACTTCCCCTCCGACGGCCCCGTAATG
CAGAAGAAGACCATGGGCTGGGAGGCCTCCTCCGAGCGGATGTACCCCGAGGACGGCGCCCTGAAGGGCG
AGATCAAGCAGAGGCTGAAGCTGAAGGACGGCGGCCACTACGACGCTGAGGTCAAGACCACCTACAAGGC
CAAGAAGCCCGTGCAGCTGCCCGGCGCCTACAACGTCAACATCAAGTTGGACATCACCTCCCACAACGAG
GACTACACCATCGTGGAACAGTACGAACGCGCCGAGGGCCGCCACTCCACCGGCGGCATGGACGAGCTGT
ACAAGGCATGCATGGAGCAAAAGCTCATTTCTGAAGAGGACTTGAATTCCTGCAGCCCGGGGGATCCACT
AGTTCTAGAGCTCGGCGACGGCGGCAGCGGCGGCGGCAGCCGGGACCACATGGTGCTGCACGAGTACGTG
AACGCCGCCGGCATCACATGAAGATCAATCTAAACG
Features (pLannotate 1.2.2; 19 found; start..end, strand, type, name):
      5..23      +  CDS            9xHis (fragment): 9xHis affinity tag
     58..310     +  terminator     NOS terminator: nopaline synthase terminator and poly(A) signal
    332..356     +  misc_feature   RB T-DNA repeat: right border repeat from nopaline C58 T-DNA
    696..1097    +  CDS            Y4CG_SINFN (fragment): Protein inferred from homology: Swiss-Prot protein existence level 3. From Sinorhizobium fredii (strain NBRC 101917 / NGR234).
   1657..2286    +  CDS            pVS1 StaA: stability protein from the Pseudomonas plasmid pVS1 (Heeb et al., 2000)
   2715..3788    +  CDS            pVS1 RepA: replication protein from the Pseudomonas plasmid pVS1 (Heeb et al., 2000)
   3854..4048    +  rep_origin     pVS1 oriV: origin of replication for the Pseudomonas plasmid pVS1 (Heeb et al., 2000)
   4251..4290    +  CDS            rop (fragment): Rop protein, which maintains plasmids at low copy number; rop
   4392..4532    +  misc_feature   bom: basis of mobility region from pBR322
   4718..5306    -  rep_origin     ori: high-copy-number ColE1/pMB1/pBR322/pUC origin of replication
   5393..6187    -  CDS            KanR: aminoglycoside phosphotransferase; aphA-3; confers resistance to kanamycin
   6612..6636    +  misc_feature   LB T-DNA repeat: left border repeat from nopaline C58 T-DNA
   6714..6888    -  polyA_signal   CaMV poly(A) signal: cauliflower mosaic virus polyadenylation signal
   6929..7954    -  CDS            HygR: hygromycin B phosphotransferase confers resistance to hygromycin
   8021..8697    -  promoter       CaMV 35S promoter (enhanced): cauliflower mosaic virus 35S promoter with a duplicated enhancer region
  10127..10984   +  CDS            PIP2-1: PIP21_ARATH - Also known as PIP2A. Experimental evidence at protein level: Swiss-Prot protein existence level 1. Water channel required to facilitate the transport of water across cell membrane. Probably involved in root water uptake. Its function is impaired by Hg(2+). From Arabidopsis thaliana (Mouse-ear cress).
  10991..11695   +  CDS            mCherry: mCherry is a basic (constitutively fluorescent) red fluorescent protein published in 2004, derived from Discosoma sp.. It is reported to be a very rapidly-maturing monomer with low acid sensitivity.
  11705..11734   +  CDS            Myc: Myc (human c-Myc proto-oncogene) epitope tag
  11734..11771   -  misc_feature   MCS (fragment): pBluescript multiple cloning site
