[The description below was written by a language model from this plasmid's Addgene catalogue record and pLannotate feature annotations shown in this document.]
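Description:
PEP116E is a plant binary vector built on the pCAMBIA1380 backbone, designed for Agrobacterium-mediated delivery of a T-DNA into plant cells. The backbone carries two replication systems. A high-copy ColE1/pMB1-type origin with the pBR322 bom region supports propagation in E. coli, while the pVS1 oriV, together with the RepA replication and StaA stability proteins, maintains the plasmid in Agrobacterium. Bacterial selection is by kanamycin resistance (aphA-3 type aminoglycoside phosphotransferase), located outside the T-DNA. Between the nopaline-type left and right border repeats sits a plant selection cassette in which an enhanced (duplicated-enhancer) CaMV 35S promoter drives hygromycin B phosphotransferase, terminated by the CaMV poly(A) signal.

The payload is a fusion reading frame in which the Arabidopsis plasma membrane aquaporin PIP2-1 (PIP2A) is placed upstream of mCherry, followed by a Myc epitope tag and ending at the NOS terminator near the right border. PIP2A evidently serves as the plasma membrane targeting module named in the catalogue entry. The sfGFP11 tag, the small eleventh β-strand of superfolder GFP, is stated in the record but was not picked up as a feature, probably because of its short length. A roughly 1.4 kb unannotated stretch lies upstream of PIP2A, and the promoter driving the fusion is not identified in the record.

According to the record, the construct provides plasma membrane-localised mCherry bearing sfGFP11 for plant expression, as part of a split fluorescent protein system developed to monitor Pseudomonas syringae type III effectors. In such systems GFP fluorescence is reconstituted when sfGFP11 meets the complementary GFP1-10 fragment, while mCherry independently marks the fusion's location.
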