Addgene plasmid #97402: PEP116E
Purpose: binary construct of plasma membrane-targeted mCherry with sfGFP11 tag for plant expression
Depositing lab: Savithramma Dinesh-Kumar. Depositing organization: University of California, Davis. Publication: Spatiotemporal Monitoring of Pseudomonas syringae Effectors via Type III Secretion Using Split Fluorescent Protein Fragments. Park E, Lee HY, Woo J, Choi D, Dinesh-Kumar SP. Plant Cell. 2017 Jul;29(7):1571-1584. doi: 10.1105/tpc.17.00047. Epub 2017 Jun 14. PubMed 28619883.
Backbone
  Vector backbone: pCAMBIA1380
  Vector type: Plant Expression
  Selectable markers: Hygromycin
Growth in bacteria
  Bacterial resistance: Kanamycin, 50 μg/mL
  Growth temperature: 37°C
  Growth strain: DH5alpha
  Copy number: High Copy
Gene/Insert
  Gene/Insert name: mCherry-sfGFP11
  Species: Synthetic
  Tag / fusion protein: Plasma membrane target
Terms and licenses: Academic/Nonprofit Terms; Industry Terms: Not Available to Industry
How to cite: PEP116E was a gift from Savithramma Dinesh-Kumar (Addgene plasmid # 97402 ; http://n2t.net/addgene:97402 ; RRID:Addgene_97402)
